Addgene plasmid #244765: CL20_mEGFP_FOidr_213
Purpose: Express mEGFP-tagged intrinsically disordered protein (IDR), FOidr_213, derived from human fusion protein ZCCHC7_PAX5
Depositing lab: Richard Kriwacki. Depositing organization: St. Jude Children's Research Hospital. Publication: Proteome-wide computational analyses reveal links between protein condensate formation and RNA biology. Maiti S, Tripathi S, Baggett DW, Phillips AH, Park CG, Wang J, Wahiduzzaman, Freyaldenhoven WT, Kinger S, Pioso BJ, Bollinger JC, Somjee R, Lang B, Babu MM, Kriwacki RW. Sci Adv. 2025 Dec 5;11(49):eady1420. doi: 10.1126/sciadv.ady1420. Epub 2025 Dec 3. PubMed 41337585.
Backbone
  Vector backbone: CL20
  Vector type: Mammalian Expression
Growth in bacteria
  Bacterial resistance: Ampicillin, 100 μg/mL
  Growth temperature: 37°C
  Growth strain: NEB Stable
  Copy number: High Copy
Gene/Insert
  Gene/Insert name: FOidr_213
  Species: H. sapiens (human)
  Mutation: Unmutated
  Tag / fusion protein: monomeric EGFP (N terminal on insert)
  Cloning method: Restriction Enzyme; 5′ cloning site Unknown (unknown if destroyed)
Terms and licenses: Academic/Nonprofit Terms; Industry Terms: Not Available to Industry
Depositor comments: ZCCHC7_PAX5_1_173
How to cite: CL20_mEGFP_FOidr_213 was a gift from Richard Kriwacki (Addgene plasmid # 244765 ; http://n2t.net/addgene:244765 ; RRID:Addgene_244765)
