[The description below was written by a language model from this plasmid's Addgene catalogue record and pLannotate feature annotations shown in this document.]
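Description:
CL20_mEGFP_FOidr_213 is a mammalian expression plasmid built on the CL20 backbone. The catalogue lists it simply as a mammalian expression vector, but the feature table shows the architecture of a self-inactivating HIV-1 lentiviral transfer vector. A CMV enhancer is joined to a truncated 5' LTR, followed by the Ψ packaging signal with a gag fragment, the cPPT/CTS, the Rev response element and a ΔU3 3' LTR fragment, with a rabbit β-globin polyadenylation signal placed downstream. These elements would allow the genomic RNA to be produced, exported in a Rev-dependent manner and packaged when helper functions are supplied in trans. The plasmid can equally drive expression after direct transfection. In bacteria it is maintained through a high-copy ColE1/pUC-type origin and selected with ampicillin via the β-lactamase gene. An SV40 origin, an SV40 poly(A) signal and lac promoter/operator remnants are also present in the backbone.

The payload sits between the LTRs and is driven by an internal CMV enhancer/promoter. It encodes monomeric EGFP fused to the N terminus of FOidr_213, an unmutated intrinsically disordered region taken from the human oncogenic fusion protein ZCCHC7_PAX5. The depositor's note indicates residues 1–173 of that fusion, and the annotation accordingly detects only a ZCCHC7-derived fragment of matching length, with no PAX5 feature called. The short tight TRE and MCS hits near the promoter appear to be partial matches rather than functional elements. The stated purpose is to express the fluorescently tagged IDR in mammalian cells. The associated publication concerns links between protein condensate formation and RNA biology, which suggests imaging of the IDR's localisation and condensate-forming behaviour.
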