Features (pLannotate 1.2.2; 29 found; start..end, strand, type, name):
    199..254     -  polyA_signal   β-globin poly(A) signal: rabbit β-globin polyadenylation signal (Gil and Proudfoot, 1987)
    340..475     -  LTR            3' LTR (ΔU3) (fragment): self-inactivating 3' long terminal repeat (LTR) from HIV-1
    477..545     -  CDS            nef (fragment): NEF_HV1Z2 - Experimental evidence at protein level: Swiss-Prot protein existence level 1. Extracellular Nef protein targets CD4(+) T-lymphocytes for apoptosis by interacting with CXCR4 surface receptors. From Human immunodeficiency virus type 1 group M subtype D (isolate Z2/CDC-Z34) (HIV-1).
    571..1089    -  CDS            ZCCHC7 (fragment): ZCHC7_HUMAN - Experimental evidence at protein level: Swiss-Prot protein existence level 1. From Homo sapiens (Human).
   1132..1848    -  CDS            mEGFP: mEGFP is a basic (constitutively fluorescent) green fluorescent protein published in 2002, derived from Aequorea victoria. It has moderate acid sensitivity.
   1862..1899    -  misc_feature   MCS (fragment): multiple cloning site
   1898..1914    -  promoter       tight TRE promoter (fragment): Tet-responsive promoter PTight, consisting of seven tet operator sequences followed by the minimal CMV promoter
   1930..2133    -  promoter       CMV promoter: human cytomegalovirus (CMV) immediate early promoter
   2134..2437    -  enhancer       CMV enhancer: human cytomegalovirus immediate early enhancer
   2505..2521    -  misc_feature   MCS (fragment): multiple cloning site
   2521..2546    -  CDS            Rev (fragment): human immunodeficiency virus 1 (HIV-1) Rev protein; rev; enhances nuclear export of unspliced and incompletely spliced viral mRNAs
   2923..3156    -  misc_feature   RRE: The Rev response element (RRE) of HIV-1 allows for Rev-dependent mRNA export from the nucleus to the cytoplasm.
   3290..3373    -  CDS            vif (fragment): VIF_HV1BR - Experimental evidence at protein level: Swiss-Prot protein existence level 1. Counteracts the innate antiviral activity of host APOBEC3F and APOBEC3G. Forms a complex with host APOBEC3F and APOBEC3G thus preventing the entry of these lethally hypermutating enzymes into progeny virions. Recruits an active E3 ubiquitin ligase complex composed of elongin BC, CUL5, and RBX2 to induce polyubiquitination of APOBEC3G and APOBEC3F. In turn, they are directed to the 26S proteasome for degradation. Vif interaction with APOBEC3G also blocks its cytidine deaminase activity in a proteasome-inde
   3516..3633    -  misc_feature   cPPT/CTS: central polypurine tract and central termination sequence of HIV-1
   3782..4141    -  CDS            HIV-1 gag (fragment): gag protein from human immunodeficiency virus 1; gag
   4125..4250    -  misc_feature   HIV-1 Ψ: packaging signal of human immunodeficiency virus type 1
   4297..4554    -  LTR            5' LTR (truncated): truncated 5' long terminal repeat (LTR) from HIV-1
   4556..4935    -  enhancer       CMV enhancer: human cytomegalovirus immediate early enhancer
   4966..5070    +  promoter       AmpR promoter: bla
   5071..5931    +  CDS            AmpR: β-lactamase; bla; confers resistance to ampicillin, carbenicillin, and related antibiotics
   6102..6690    +  rep_origin     ori: high-copy-number ColE1/pMB1/pBR322/pUC origin of replication
   6873..6927    +  CDS            lacI (fragment): lac repressor; lacI; The lac repressor binds to the lac operator to inhibit transcription in E. coli. This inhibition can be relieved by adding lactose or isopropyl-β-D-thiogalactopyranoside (IPTG).
   6929..7063    -  polyA_signal   SV40 poly(A) signal: SV40 polyadenylation signal
   7083..7218    -  rep_origin     SV40 ori: SV40 origin of replication
   7242..7264    -  promoter       SV40 promoter (fragment): SV40 enhancer and early promoter
   7271..7310    +  CDS            lacI (fragment): lac repressor; lacI; The lac repressor binds to the lac operator to inhibit transcription in E. coli. This inhibition can be relieved by adding lactose or isopropyl-β-D-thiogalactopyranoside (IPTG).
   7323..7344    +  protein_bind   CAP binding site: CAP binding activates transcription in the presence of cAMP. E. coli catabolite activator protein
   7359..7389    +  promoter       lac promoter: promoter for the E. coli lac operon
   7397..7413    +  protein_bind   lac operator: The lac repressor binds to the lac operator to inhibit transcription in E. coli. This inhibition can be relieved by adding lactose or isopropyl-β-D-thiogalactopyranoside (IPTG). lac repressor encoded by lacI
>Addgene plasmid #244765 | CL20_mEGFP_FOidr_213 | addgene full sequence | sequence record 488228 | Addgene NGS Result
AAAAAAAATCTAACCTCAAGTCAAGGCTTTTCTATGGAATAAGGAATGGACAGCAGGGGGCTGTTTCATA
TACTGATGACCTCTTTATAGCCAACCTTTGTTCATGGCAGCCAGCATATGGGCATATGTTGCCAAACTCT
AAACCAAATACTCATTCTGATGTTTTAAATGATTTGCCCTCCCATATGTCCTTCCGAGTGAGAGACACAA
AAAATTCCAACACACTATTGCAATGAAAATAAATTTCCTTTATTAGCCAGAAGTCAGATGCTCAAGGGGC
TTCATGATGTCCCCATAATTTTTGGCAGAGGGAAAAAGATCTGCTAGCTCGAGCAGCTGAAGCTTTATTG
AGGCTTAAGCAGTGGGTTCCCTAGTTAGCCAGAGAGCTCCCAGGCTCAGATCTGGTCTAACCAGAGAGAC
CCAGTACAGGCAAAAAGCAGATCTTGTCTTCTTTGGGAGTGAATTAGCCCTTCCAGTCCCCCCTTTTCTT
TTAAAAAGTGGCTAAGATCTACAGCTGCCTTGTAAGTCATTGGTCTTAAAGGTACCGTAATCTTATCTAG
AACCGGTTCATACGTTGTCACCTTCGCTAATAGTCGATTCCTCTTCTTCTGAGCTCGACACTTCGATAAT
CATCACCTCACGGATAACCCCAGAGCGTTCTTCACTCTTCGGCTTCTCGATATCGCTTTTACATTTTTTA
TCAACAAGCTCGTTTGATTGCAGGGACGAGCTCAGACCATGTGCATTTTCTTGTGCTTGGACACGAACGT
TTTTACCTTTGCAGCGATAGATACTATCTTCATCGCTCAGTGTAATAACTTCAGAGCCGTCGCTTAATTG
AATCACTTCTGAATCCGACAATACAATCAATTTCTTTTGATTGGGCTTCGAGCTCGATGATTCACTATTC
CCAGAATTCTTCTCTTCATGCTCTTCCTCACGAATCACGTCGTCCAAGTCTTGTGCGTAGTGAATTTGCG
AATACAACTGGAACTCAACTTCGGAGTCAACCGAAAGCTCGCTACTACTTTCATCGCGATAAAGATCGTC
CTCGTAAGCCTCGATGGTTTCATAGCCTCCGAACATCATCCGGGAAGCGGCCGCACTTCCCCCGGAGCCT
CCGCTTCCGCCCTTGTACAGCTCGTCCATGCCGAGAGTGATCCCGGCGGCGGTCACGAACTCCAGCAGGA
CCATGTGATCGCGCTTCTCGTTGGGGTCTTTGCTCAGCTTGGACTGGGTGCTCAGGTAGTGGTTGTCGGG
CAGCAGCACGGGGCCGTCGCCGATGGGGGTGTTCTGCTGGTAGTGGTCGGCGAGCTGCACGCTGCCGTCC
TCGATGTTGTGGCGGATCTTGAAGTTCACCTTGATGCCGTTCTTCTGCTTGTCGGCCATGATATAGACGT
TGTGGCTGTTGTAGTTGTACTCCAGCTTGTGCCCCAGGATGTTGCCGTCCTCCTTGAAGTCGATGCCCTT
CAGCTCGATGCGGTTCACCAGGGTGTCGCCCTCGAACTTCACCTCGGCGCGGGTCTTGTAGTTGCCGTCG
TCCTTGAAGAAGATGGTGCGCTCCTGGACGTAGCCTTCGGGCATGGCGGACTTGAAGAAGTCGTGCTGCT
TCATGTGGTCGGGGTAGCGGCTGAAGCACTGCACGCCGTAGGTCAGGGTGGTCACGAGGGTGGGCCAGGG
CACGGGCAGCTTGCCGGTGGTGCAGATGAACTTCAGGGTCAGCTTGCCGTAGGTGGCATCGCCCTCGCCC
TCGCCGGACACGCTGAACTTGTGGCCGTTTACGTCGCCGTCCAGCTCGACCAGGATGGGCACCACCCCGG
TGAACAGCTCCTCGCCCTTGCTCACCATGGTGGCGACCGGTGGATCCCGGGCCCGCGGTACCGTCGACTG
CAGAATTCGGTTCACTAAACGAGCCCGGTTCACTAAACGAGCTCTGCTTATATAGACCTCCCACCGTACA
CGCCTACCGCCCATTTGCGTCAATGGGGCGGAGTTGTTACGACATTTTGGAAAGTCCCGTTGATTTTGGT
GCCAAAACAAACTCCCATTGACGTCAATGGGGTGGAGACTTGGAAATCCCCGTGAGTCAAACCGCTATCC
ACGCCCATTGATGTACTGCCAAAACCGCATCACCATGGTAATAGCGATGACTAATACGTAGATGTACTGC
CAAGTAGGAAAGTCCCATAAGGTCATGTACTGGGCATAATGCCAGGCGGGCCATTTACCGTCATTGACGT
CAATAGGGGGCGTACTTGGCATATGATACACTTGATGTACTGCCAAGTGGGCAGTTTACCGTAAATACTC
CACCCATTGACGTCAATGGAAAGTCCCTATTGGCGTTACTATGGGAACATACGTCATTATTGACGTCAAT
GGGCGGGGGTCGTTGGGCGGTCAGCCAGGCGGGCCATTTACCGTAAGTTATGTAACGCGGAACTCCATAT
ATGGGCTATGAACTAATGACCCCGTAATTGATTACTATTAATAACTAGCACGCGTTCGAAGCTTGAGCTC
GGTCCCCTCGGGGTTGGGAGGTGGGTCTGAAACGATAATGGTGAATATCCCTGCCTAACTCTATTCACTA
TAGAAAGTACAGCAAAAACTATTCTTAAACCTACCAAGCCTCCTACTATCATTATGAATAATTTTATATA
CCACAGCCAATTTGTTATGTTAAACCAATTCCACAAACTTGCCCATTTATCTAATTCCAATAATTCTTGT
TCATTCTTTTCTTGCTGGTTTTGCGATTCTTCAATTAAGGAGTGTATTAAGCTTGTGTAATTGTTAATTT
CTCTGTCCCACTCCATCCAGGTCGTGTGATTCCAAATCTGTTCCAGAGATTTATTACTCCAACTAGCATT
CCAAGGCACAGCAGTGGTGCAAATGAGTTTTCCAGAGCAACCCCAAATCCCCAGGAGCTGTTGATCCTTT
AGGTATCTTTCCACAGCCAGGATTCTTGCCTGGAGCTGCTTGATGCCCCAGACTGTGAGTTGCAACAGAT
GCTGTTGCGCCTCAATAGCCCTCAGCAAATTGTTCTGCTGCTGCACTATACCAGACAATAATTGTCTGGC
CTGTACCGTCAGCGTCATTGACGCTGCGCCCATAGTGCTTCCTGCTGCTCCCAAGAACCCAAGGAACAAA
GCTCCTATTCCCACTGCTCTTTTTTCTCTCTGCACCACTCTTCTCTTTGCCTTGGTGGGTGCTACTCCTA
ATGGTTCAATTTTTACTACTTTATATTTATATAATTCACTTCTCCAATTGTCCCTCATATCTCCTCCTTA
TGGTGTTTTACTAAACTTTTCCATGTTCTAATCCTCATCCTGTCTACTTGCCACACAATCATCACCTGCC
ATCTGTTTTCCATAATCCCTAATGATCTTTGCTTTTCTTCTTGGCACTACTTTTATGTCACTATTATCTT
GTATTACTACTGCCCCTTCACCTTTCCAGAGGAGCTTTGCTGGTCCTTTCCAAAGTGGATTTCTGCTGTC
CCTGTAATAAACCCGAAAATTTTGAATTTTTGTAATTTGTTTTTGTAATTCTTTAGTTTGTATGTCTGTT
GCTATTATGTCTACTATTCTTTCCCCTGCACTGTACCCCCCAATCCCCCCTTTTCTTTTAAAATTGTGGA
TGAATACTGCCATTTGTACTGCTGTCTTAAGATGTTCAGCCTGATCTCTTACCTGTCCTATAATTTTCTT
TAATTCTTTATTCATAGATTCTACTACTCCTTGACTTTGGGGATTGTAGGGAATTTCCAGGTCTGAAGAT
CCTGCTGCTTGCTGTGCTTTTTTCTTACTTTTGTTTTGCTCTTCCTCTATCTTGTCTAAAGCTTCCTTGG
TGTCTTTTATCTCTATCCTTTGATGCACACAATAGAGGGTTGCTACTGTATTATATAATGATCTAAGTTC
TTCTGATCCTGTCTGAAGGGATGGTTGTAGCTGTCCCAGTATTTGTCTACAGCCTTCTGATGTTTCTAAC
AGGCCAGTATTAACTGCGAATCGTTCTAGCTCCCTGCTTGCCCATACTATATGTTTTAATTTATATTTTT
TCTTTCCCCCTGGCCTTAACCGAATTTTTTCCCATCGCGATCTAATTCTCCCCCGCTTAATACTGACGCT
CTCGCACCCATCTCTCTCCTTCTAGCCTCCGCTAGTCAAAATTTTTGGCGTACTCACCAGTCGCCGCCCC
TCGCCTCTTGCCGTGCGCGCTTCAGCAAGCCGAGTCCTGCGTCGAGAGAGCTCCTCTGGTTTCCCTTTCG
CTTTCAAGTCCCTGTTCGGGCGCCACTGCTAGAGATTTTCCACACTGACTAAAAGGGTCTGAGGGATCTC
TAGTTACCAGAGTCACACAACAGACGGGCACACACTACTTGAAGCACTCAAGGCAAGCTTTATTGAGGCT
TAAGCAGTGGGTTCCCTAGTTAGCCAGAGAGCTCCCAGGCTCAGATCTGGTCTAACCAGAGAGACCCAGT
ACAGGCAAAAAGCAGCTGCTTATATGCAGGATCTGAGGGCTCGCCACTCCCCAGTCCCGCCCAGGCCACG
CCTCCCATGGTAATAGCGATGACTAATACGTAGATGTACTGCCAAGTAGGAAAGTCCCATAAGGTCATGT
ACTGGGCATAATGCCAGGCGGGCCATTTACCGTCATTGACGTCAATAGGGGGCGTACTTGGCATATGATA
CACTTGATGTACTGCCAAGTGGGCAGTTTACCGTAAATACTCCACCCATTGACGTCAATGGAAAGTCCCT
ATTGGCGTTACTATGGGAACATACGTCATTATTGACGTCAATGGGCGGGGGTCGTTGGGCGGTCAGCCAG
GCGGGCCATTTACCGTAAGTTATGTAACGCGGAACTCCATATATGGGCTATGAACTAATGACCCCGTAAT
TGATTACTATTAATAACTAGTCAATAATCAATGTCGACCCAGGTGGCACTTTTCGGGGAAATGTGCGCGG
AACCCCTATTTGTTTATTTTTCTAAATACATTCAAATATGTATCCGCTCATGAGACAATAACCCTGATAA
ATGCTTCAATAATATTGAAAAAGGAAGAGTATGAGTATTCAACATTTCCGTGTCGCCCTTATTCCCTTTT
TTGCGGCATTTTGCCTTCCTGTTTTTGCTCACCCAGAAACGCTGGTGAAAGTAAAAGATGCTGAAGATCA
GTTGGGTGCACGAGTGGGTTACATCGAACTGGATCTCAACAGCGGTAAGATCCTTGAGAGTTTTCGCCCC
GAAGAACGTTTTCCAATGATGAGCACTTTTAAAGTTCTGCTATGTGGCGCGGTATTATCCCGTATTGACG
CCGGGCAAGAGCAACTCGGTCGCCGCATACACTATTCTCAGAATGACTTGGTTGAGTACTCACCAGTCAC
AGAAAAGCATCTTACGGATGGCATGACAGTAAGAGAATTATGCAGTGCTGCCATAACCATGAGTGATAAC
ACTGCGGCCAACTTACTTCTGACAACGATCGGAGGACCGAAGGAGCTAACCGCTTTTTTGCACAACATGG
GGGATCATGTAACTCGCCTTGATCGTTGGGAACCGGAGCTGAATGAAGCCATACCAAACGACGAGCGTGA
CACCACGATGCCTGTAGCAATGGCAACAACGTTGCGCAAACTATTAACTGGCGAACTACTTACTCTAGCT
TCCCGGCAACAATTAATAGACTGGATGGAGGCGGATAAAGTTGCAGGACCACTTCTGCGCTCGGCCCTTC
CGGCTGGCTGGTTTATTGCTGATAAATCTGGAGCCGGTGAGCGTGGGTCTCGCGGTATCATTGCAGCACT
GGGGCCAGATGGTAAGCCCTCCCGTATCGTAGTTATCTACACGACGGGGAGTCAGGCAACTATGGATGAA
CGAAATAGACAGATCGCTGAGATAGGTGCCTCACTGATTAAGCATTGGTAACTGTCAGACCAAGTTTACT
CATATATACTTTAGATTGATTTAAAACTTCATTTTTAATTTAAAAGGATCTAGGTGAAGATCCTTTTTGA
TAATCTCATGACCAAAATCCCTTAACGTGAGTTTTCGTTCCACTGAGCGTCAGACCCCGTAGAAAAGATC
AAAGGATCTTCTTGAGATCCTTTTTTTCTGCGCGTAATCTGCTGCTTGCAAACAAAAAAACCACCGCTAC
CAGCGGTGGTTTGTTTGCCGGATCAAGAGCTACCAACTCTTTTTCCGAAGGTAACTGGCTTCAGCAGAGC
GCAGATACCAAATACTGTTCTTCTAGTGTAGCCGTAGTTAGGCCACCACTTCAAGAACTCTGTAGCACCG
CCTACATACCTCGCTCTGCTAATCCTGTTACCAGTGGCTGCTGCCAGTGGCGATAAGTCGTGTCTTACCG
GGTTGGACTCAAGACGATAGTTACCGGATAAGGCGCAGCGGTCGGGCTGAACGGGGGGTTCGTGCACACA
GCCCAGCTTGGAGCGAACGACCTACACCGAACTGAGATACCTACAGCGTGAGCTATGAGAAAGCGCCACG
CTTCCCGAAGGGAGAAAGGCGGACAGGTATCCGGTAAGCGGCAGGGTCGGAACAGGAGAGCGCACGAGGG
AGCTTCCAGGGGGAAACGCCTGGTATCTTTATAGTCCTGTCGGGTTTCGCCACCTCTGACTTGAGCGTCG
ATTTTTGTGATGCTCGTCAGGGGGGCGGAGCCTATGGAAAAACGCCAGCAACGCGGCCTTTTTACGGTTC
CTGGCCTTTTGCTGGCCTTTTGCTCACATGTTCTTTCCTGCGTTATCCCCTGATTCTGTGGATAACCGTA
TTACCGCCTTTGAGTGAGCTGATACCGCTCGCCGCAGCCGAACGACCGAGCGCAGCGAGTCAGTGAGCGA
GGAAGCGGAAGAGCGCCCAATACGCAAACCGCCTCTCCCCGCGCGTTGGCCGATTCATTAATGCAGCGGA
TCCAGACATGATAAGATACATTGATGAGTTTGGACAAACCACAACTAGAATGCAGTGAAAAAAATGCTTT
ATTTGTGAAATTTGTGATGCTATTGCTTTATTTGTAACCATTATAAGCTGCAATAAACAAGTTAGCTTTT
TGCAAAAGCCTAGGCCTCCAAAAAAGCCTCCTCACTACTTCTGGAATAGCTCAGAGGCCGAGGCGGCCTC
GGCCTCTGCATAAATAAAAAAAATTAGTCAGCCATGGGGCGGAGAATGGGCGGAACTGGGCGGAGTTAGG
GGCGGGATGGGCGGAGTTAGGGGCGGGACTATGGTTGCTGACTAATTGAGATGCGGATCCGCTGGCACGA
CAGGTTTCCCGACTGGAAAGCGGGCAGTGAGCGCAACGCAATTAATGTGAGTTAGCTCACTCATTAGGCA
CCCCAGGCTTTACACTTTATGCTTCCGGCTCGTATGTTGTGTGGAATTGTGAGCGGATAACAATTTCACA
CAGGAAACAGCTATGACCATGATTACGCCAAGCTTGGGCTGCAGGTCGAGGGATCTCCATAAGAGAAGAG
GGACAGCTATGACTGGGAGTAGTCAGGAGAGGAGGAAAAATCTGGCTAGTAAAACATGTAAGGAAAATTT
TAGGGATGTTAAAGAAAAAAATAACACAAAACAAAATAT
